Addgene plasmid #148153: pAc5.1B-lambdaN-HA-DmThor-YMCLLtoAAAAA_Z
Purpose: Insect Expression of DmThor-YMCLLtoAAAAA
Depositing lab: Elisa Izaurralde. Depositing organization: Max Planck Institute for Developmental Biology. Publication: 4E-BPs require non-canonical 4E-binding motifs and a lateral surface of eIF4E to repress translation. Igreja C, Peter D, Weiler C, Izaurralde E. Nat Commun. 2014 Sep 2;5:4790. doi: 10.1038/ncomms5790. PubMed 25179781.
Backbone
  Vector backbone: Unknown
  Vector type: Insect Expression
Growth in bacteria
  Bacterial resistance: Ampicillin, 100 μg/mL
  Growth temperature: 37°C
  Growth strain: DH5alpha
  Copy number: Low Copy
Gene/Insert
  Gene/Insert name: DmThor-YMCLLtoAAAAA
  Species: D. melanogaster (fly)
  Mutation: two silent mutations compared to the sequence given by NCBI: NM_057947.4
  Entrez Gene: Thor (a.k.a. Dmel_CG8846, 153432_at, 43-BP, 4E-BP, 4E-BP1, 4EBP, 4e-BP, 4e-bp, 4eBP, 4ebp, BcDNA.HL08053, BcDNA:HL08053, CG8846, CT8705, Dm 4E-BP, Dmel\CG8846, Phas1, Thor/EIF4EBP, anon-WO0172774.158, d4E-BP, d4E-BP1, d4EBP, d4e-bp, d4eBP, dthor, eIF4E-BP, l(2)06270, l(2)k07736, l(2)k13517, pp20, thor)
  Cloning method: Unknown
Terms and licenses: Academic/Nonprofit Terms; Industry Terms: Not Available to Industry
Depositor comments: Plasmids from this collection were made available to the research community and donated after the lab closed. Please note that the sequence provided by the depositing laboratory may be theoretical/predicted or based on Sanger sequencing results. There may be discrepancies between sequencing results obtained by Addgene and the depositor sequence. If an Addgene verified sequence is not available, please contact before placing your order to request that our lab fully sequence the plasmid.
How to cite: pAc5.1B-lambdaN-HA-DmThor-YMCLLtoAAAAA_Z was a gift from Elisa Izaurralde (Addgene plasmid # 148153 ; http://n2t.net/addgene:148153 ; RRID:Addgene_148153)
