[The description below was written by a language model from this plasmid's Addgene catalogue record and pLannotate feature annotations shown in this document.]
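Description:
pAc5.1B-lambdaN-HA-DmThor-YMCLLtoAAAAA_Z is a 5.8 kb insect-cell expression plasmid. The catalogue lists the backbone as unknown, although the name points to a pAc5.1B-type vector. It is propagated in E. coli through a ColE1/pUC-type origin and selected with ampicillin via the bla gene and its native promoter. The annotation describes the origin as high-copy, whereas the catalogue lists the plasmid as low copy. No selectable marker for insect cells is annotated, which fits transient transfection. Short fragments matching SV40 large T antigen and a tetracycline resistance gene also appear in the backbone; these look like non-functional remnants.

Expression is driven by the strong, constitutive Drosophila actin 5C promoter and terminated by an SV40 polyadenylation signal. The open reading frame begins with a short fragment of the bacteriophage lambda N protein, followed by an HA epitope and the coding sequence of Drosophila Thor, the fly 4E-BP, a translational repressor that binds eIF4E and competes with eIF4G. The lambda N peptide binds BoxB RNA hairpins, so fusions of this kind are generally used to tether a protein to a BoxB-containing reporter mRNA, while the HA tag allows detection or immunoprecipitation. A vector-derived V5 tag lies downstream of Thor, but the record does not show whether it is in frame or translated.

As the name indicates, this variant replaces the residues denoted YMCLL with alanines; the record does not map these positions. It also notes two silent changes relative to the reference transcript. The associated study examined canonical and non-canonical eIF4E-binding motifs in 4E-BPs, suggesting use as a binding-deficient mutant in fly cells.
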