Features (pLannotate 1.2.2; 11 found; start..end, strand, type, name):
     56..2568    +  promoter       Ac5 promoter: Drosophila melanogaster actin 5C promoter
   2588..2653    +  CDS            N (fragment): REGN_LAMBD - Experimental evidence at protein level: Swiss-Prot protein existence level 1. Plays a role as a transcriptional antitermination factor that allows the virus to initiate its lytic phase. Activates expression of the delayed viral early genes by modifying host RNA polymerase (RNAP) into a form that is resistant to termination signals. This antitermination function requires the host NusA protein which serves to stabilize the interaction between antitermination protein N and host RNA polymerase. From Escherichia phage lambda (Bacteriophage lambda).
   2678..2704    +  CDS            3xHA (fragment): three tandem HA epitope tags
   2732..3082    +  CDS            Thor: 4EBP_DROME - Experimental evidence at protein level: Swiss-Prot protein existence level 1. Repressor of translation initiation that regulates eIF4E1 activity by preventing its assembly into the eIF4F complex (PubMed:11389445, PubMed:19804760, PubMed:25702871). Hypophosphorylated form competes with eIF4G1 and strongly binds to eIF4E1, leading to repress translation (PubMed:25702871). In contrast, hyperphosphorylated form dissociates from eIF4E1, allowing interaction between eIF4G1 and eIF4E1, leading to initiation of translation (PubMed:25702871). Acts as a regulator of various biological proce
   3112..3153    +  CDS            V5 tag: epitope tag from simian virus 5
   3253..3387    -  polyA_signal   SV40 poly(A) signal: SV40 polyadenylation signal
   3410..3494    -  CDS            large T antigen (fragment): large T antigen from SV40 (simian virus 40)
   3495..3965    +  CDS            TcR (fragment): tetracycline efflux protein; tet; confers resistance to tetracycline
   4009..4597    -  rep_origin     ori: high-copy-number ColE1/pMB1/pBR322/pUC origin of replication
   4768..5628    -  CDS            AmpR: β-lactamase; bla; confers resistance to ampicillin, carbenicillin, and related antibiotics
   5629..5733    -  promoter       AmpR promoter: bla
>Addgene plasmid #148153 | pAc5.1B-lambdaN-HA-DmThor-YMCLLtoAAAAA_Z | depositor full sequence | sequence record 290601 | Full Sequence
CTTCAAGGAATTAATTCTATATTCTAAAAACACAAATGATACTTCTAAAAAAAATCATGAATGGCATCAA
CTCTGAATCAAATCTTTGCAGATGCACCTACTTCTCATTTCCACTGTCACATCATTTTTCCAGATCTCGC
TGCCTGTTATGTGGCCCACAAACCAAGACACGTTTTATGGCCATTAAAGCTGGCTGATCGTCGCCAAACA
CCAAATACATATCAATATGTACATTCGAGAAAGAAGCGATCAAAGAAGCGTCTTCGGGCGAGTAGGAGAA
TGCGGAGGAGAAGGAGAACGAGCTGATCTAGTATCTCTCCACAATCCAATGCCAACTGACCAACTGGCCA
TATTCGGAGCAATTTGAAGCCAATTTCCATCGCCTGGCGATCGCTCCATTCTTGGCTATATGTTTTTCAC
CGTTCCCGGGGCCATTTTCAAAGACTCGTCGGTAAGATAAGATTGTGTCACTCGCTGTCTCTCTTCATTT
GTCGAAGAATGCTGAGGAATTTCGCGATGACGTCGGCGAGTATTTTGAAGAATGAGAATAATTTGTATTT
ATACGAAAATCAGTTAGTGGAATTTTCTACAAAAACATGTTATCTATAGATAATTTTGTTGCAAAATATG
TTGACTATGACAAAGATTGTATGTATATACCTTTAATGTATTCTCATTTTCTTATGTATTTATAATGGCA
ATGATGATACTGATGATATTTTAAGATGATGCCAGACCACAGGCTGATTTCTGCGTCTTTTGCCGAACGC
AGTGCATGTGCGGTTGTTGTTTTTTGGAATAGTTTCAATTTTCGGACTGTCCGCTTTGATTTCAGTTTCT
TGGCTTATTCAAAAAGCAAAGTAAAGCCAAAAAAGCGAGATGGCAATACCAAATGCGGCAAAACGGTAGT
GGAAGGAAAGGGGTGCGGGGCAGCGGAAGGAAGGGTGGGGCGGGGCGTGGCGGGGTCTGTGGCTGGGCGC
GACGTCACCGACGTTGGAGCCACTCCTTTGACCATGTGTGCGTGTGTGTATTATTCGTGTCTCGCCACTC
GCCGGTTGTTTTTTTCTTTTTATCTCGCTCTCTCTAGCGCCATCTCGTACGCATGCTCAACGCACCGCAT
GTTGCCGTGTCCTTTATGCGTCATTTTGGCTCGAAATAGGCAATTATTTAAACAAAGATTAGTCAACGAA
AACGCTAAAATAAATAAGTCTACAATATGGTTACTTATTGCCATGTGTGTGCAGCCAACGATAGCAACAA
AAGCAACAACACAGTGGCTTTCCCTCTTTCACTTTTTGTTTGCAAGCGCGTGCGAGCAAGACGGCACGAC
CGGCAAACGCAATTACGCTGACAAAGAGCAGACGAAGTTTTGGCCGAAAAACATCAAGGCGCCTGATACG
AATGCATTTGCAATAACAATTGCGATATTTAATATTGTTTATGAAGCTGTTTGACTTCAAAACACACAAA
AAAAAAAATAAAACAAATTATTTGAAAGAGAATTAGGAATCGGACAGCTTATCGTTACGGGCTAACAGCA
CACCGAGACGAAATAGCTTACCTGACGTCACAGCCTCTGGAAGAACTGCCGCCAAGCAGAGAGAGAGAGA
AAAAGAGGGAGAGCAGCTTAGACCGCATGTGCTTGTGTGTGAGGCGTCTCTCTCTTCGTCTCCTGTTTGC
GCAAACGCATAGACTGCACTGAGAAAATCGATTACCTATTTTTTATGAATGAATATTTGCACTATTACTA
TTCAAAACTATTAAGATAGCAATCACATTCAATAGCCAAATACTATACCACCTGAGCGATGCAACGAAAT
GATCAATTTGAGCAAAAATGCTGCATATTTAGGACGGCATCATTATAGAAATGCTTCTTGCTGTGTACTT
TTCTCTCGTCTGGCAGCTGTTTCGCCGTTATTGTTAAAACCGGCTTAAGTTAGGTGTGTTTTCTACGACT
AGTGATGCCCCTACTAGAAGATGTGTGTTGCACAAATGTCCCTGAATAACCAATTTGAAGTGCAGATAGC
AGTAAACGTAAGCTAATATGAATATTATTTAACTGTAATGTTTTAATATCGCTGGACATTACTAATAAAC
CCACTATAAACACATGTACATATGTATGTTTTGGCATACAATGAGTAGTTGGGGAAAAAATGTGTAAAAG
CACCGTGACCATCACAGCATAAAGATAACCAGCTGAAGTATCGAATATGAGTAACCCCCAAATTGAATCA
CATGCCGCAACTGATAGGACCCATGGAAGTACACTCTTCATGGCGATATACAAGACACACACAAGCACGA
ACACCCAGTTGCGGAGGAAATTCTCCGTAAATGAAAACCCAATCGGCGAACAATTCATACCCATATATGG
TAAAAGTTTTGAACGCGACTTGAGAGCGGAGAGCATTGCGGCTGATAAGGTTTTAGCGCTAAGCGGGCTT
TATAAAACGGGCTGCGGGACCAGTTTTCATATCACTACCGTTTGAGTTCTTGTGCTGTGTGGATACTCCT
CCCGACACAAAGCCGCTCCATCAGCCAGCAGTCGTCTAATCCAGAGACCCCGGATCGGGGTACCAACATG
GACGCACAAACACGACGACGTGAGCGTCGCGCTGAGAAACAAGCTCAATGGAAAGCTGCAAACGGTGGAT
CTCCTCCACATATGGCTTACCCATACGATGTTCCAGATTACGCTCCTCCAAGCTTGAATTCTGCAGATAT
CATGTCCGCTTCACCCACCGCCCGTCAAGCCATCACCCAGGCCCTGCCCATGATCACCAGGAAGGTTGTC
ATCTCGGATCCGATCCAGATGCCCGAGGTGTACTCCTCGACGCCCGGCGGAACCCTCTACTCCACCACTC
CTGGAGGCACCAAACTTATCGCCGAGCGGGCTTTCGCGAAGAATCTCCGTGGCTCCCCATTGAGCCAAAC
TCCGCCGTCCAACGTGCCCAGTGCTGCGGCGAGGGGCACTCCGCGTACTCCCTTCCGCAAGTGCGTGCCC
GTCCCCACGGAACTGATCAAGCAGACCAAGTCGCTGAAGATCGAGGACCAGGAACAGTTCCAACTGGATC
TGGCTCGAGTCTAGAGGGCCCGCGGTTCGAAGGTAAGCCTATCCCTAACCCTCTCCTCGGTCTCGATTCT
ACGCGTACCGGTCATCATCACCATCACCATTGAGTTTAAACCCGCTGATCAGCCTCGACTGTGCCTTCTA
AGGCCTGAGCTCGCTGATCAGCCTCGATCGAGGATCCAGACATGATAAGATACATTGATGAGTTTGGACA
AACCACAACTAGAATGCAGTGAAAAAAATGCTTTATTTGTGAAATTTGTGATGCTATTGCTTTATTTGTA
ACCATTATAAGCTGCAATAAACAAGTTAACAACAACAATTGCATTCATTTTATGTTTCAGGTTCAGGGGG
AGGTGTGGGAGGTTTTTTAAAGCAAGTAAAACCTCTACAAATGTGGTATGGCTGATTATGATCAGTCGAC
CGATGCCCTTGAGAGCCTTCAACCCAGTCAGCTCCTTCCGGTGGGCGCGGGGCATGACTATCGTCGCCGC
ACTTATGACTGTCTTCTTTATCATGCAACTCGTAGGACAGGTGCCGGCAGCGCTCTGGGTCATTTTCGGC
GAGGACCGCTTTCGCTGGAGCGCGACGATGATCGGCCTGTCGCTTGCGGTATTCGGAATCTTGCACGCCC
TCGCTCAAGCCTTCGTCACTGGTCCCGCCACCAAACGTTTCGGCGAGAAGCAGGCCATTATCGCCGGCAT
GGCGGCCGACGCGCTGGGCTACGTCTTGCTGGCGTTCGCGACGCGAGGCTGGATGGCCTTCCCCATTATG
ATTCTTCTCGCTTCCGGCGGCATCGGGATGCCCGCGTTGCAGGCCATGCTGTCCAGGCAGGTAGATGACG
ACCATCAGGGACAGCTTCAAGGATCGCTCGCGGCTCTTACCAGCCAGCAAAAGGCCAGGAACCGTAAAAA
GGCCGCGTTGCTGGCGTTTTTCCATAGGCTCCGCCCCCCTGACGAGCATCACAAAAATCGACGCTCAAGT
CAGAGGTGGCGAAACCCGACAGGACTATAAAGATACCAGGCGTTTCCCCCTGGAAGCTCCCTCGTGCGCT
CTCCTGTTCCGACCCTGCCGCTTACCGGATACCTGTCCGCCTTTCTCCCTTCGGGAAGCGTGGCGCTTTC
TCAATGCTCACGCTGTAGGTATCTCAGTTCGGTGTAGGTCGTTCGCTCCAAGCTGGGCTGTGTGCACGAA
CCCCCCGTTCAGCCCGACCGCTGCGCCTTATCCGGTAACTATCGTCTTGAGTCCAACCCGGTAAGACACG
ACTTATCGCCACTGGCAGCAGCCACTGGTAACAGGATTAGCAGAGCGAGGTATGTAGGCGGTGCTACAGA
GTTCTTGAAGTGGTGGCCTAACTACGGCTACACTAGAAGGACAGTATTTGGTATCTGCGCTCTGCTGAAG
CCAGTTACCTTCGGAAAAAGAGTTGGTAGCTCTTGATCCGGCAAACAAACCACCGCTGGTAGCGGTGGTT
TTTTTGTTTGCAAGCAGCAGATTACGCGCAGAAAAAAAGGATCTCAAGAAGATCCTTTGATCTTTTCTAC
GGGGTCTGACGCTCAGTGGAACGAAAACTCACGTTAAGGGATTTTGGTCATGAGATTATCAAAAAGGATC
TTCACCTAGATCCTTTTAAATTAAAAATGAAGTTTTAAATCAATCTAAAGTATATATGAGTAAACTTGGT
CTGACAGTTACCAATGCTTAATCAGTGAGGCACCTATCTCAGCGATCTGTCTATTTCGTTCATCCATAGT
TGCCTGACTCCCCGTCGTGTAGATAACTACGATACGGGAGGGCTTACCATCTGGCCCCAGTGCTGCAATG
ATACCGCGAGACCCACGCTCACCGGCTCCAGATTTATCAGCAATAAACCAGCCAGCCGGAAGGGCCGAGC
GCAGAAGTGGTCCTGCAACTTTATCCGCCTCCATCCAGTCTATTAATTGTTGCCGGGAAGCTAGAGTAAG
TAGTTCGCCAGTTAATAGTTTGCGCAACGTTGTTGCCATTGCTGCAGGCATCGTGGTGTCACGCTCGTCG
TTTGGTATGGCTTCATTCAGCTCCGGTTCCCAACGATCAAGGCGAGTTACATGATCCCCCATGTTGTGCA
AAAAAGCGGTTAGCTCCTTCGGTCCTCCGATCGTTGTCAGAAGTAAGTTGGCCGCAGTGTTATCACTCAT
GGTTATGGCAGCACTGCATAATTCTCTTACTGTCATGCCATCCGTAAGATGCTTTTCTGTGACTGGTGAG
TACTCAACCAAGTCATTCTGAGAATAGTGTATGCGGCGACCGAGTTGCTCTTGCCCGGCGTCAACACGGG
ATAATACCGCGCCACATAGCAGAACTTTAAAAGTGCTCATCATTGGAAAACGTTCTTCGGGGCGAAAACT
CTCAAGGATCTTACCGCTGTTGAGATCCAGTTCGATGTAACCCACTCGTGCACCCAACTGATCTTCAGCA
TCTTTTACTTTCACCAGCGTTTCTGGGTGAGCAAAAACAGGAAGGCAAAATGCCGCAAAAAAGGGAATAA
GGGCGACACGGAAATGTTGAATACTCATACTCTTCCTTTTTCAATATTATTGAAGCATTTATCAGGGTTA
TTGTCTCATGAGCGGATACATATTTGAATGTATTTAGAAAAATAAACAAATAGGGGTTCCGCGCACATTT
CCCCGAAAAGTGCCACCTGACGTCTAAGAAACCATTATTATCATGACATTAACCTATAAAAATAGGCGTA
TCACGAGGCCCTTTCGT
